>Addgene plasmid #121245 | pUC57-Kan_BR32_00101931 | depositor full sequence | sequence record 231266 | pUC57-Kan_BR32_00101931 sequence 2932 bps
TCGCGCGTTTCGGTGATGACGGTGAAAACCTCTGACACATGCAGCTCCCGGAGACGGTCACAGCTTGTCT
GTAAGCGGATGCCGGGAGCAGACAAGCCCGTCAGGGCGCGTCAGCGGGTGTTGGCGGGTGTCGGGGCTGG
CTTAACTATGCGGCATCAGAGCAGATTGTACTGAGAGTGCACCATATGCGGTGTGAAATACCGCACAGAT
GCGTAAGGAGAAAATACCGCATCAGGCGCCATTCGCCATTCAGGCTGCGCAACTGTTGGGAAGGGCGATC
GGTGCGGGCCTCTTCGCTATTACGCCAGCTGGCGAAAGGGGGATGTGCTGCAAGGCGATTAAGTTGGGTA
ACGCCAGGGTTTTCCCAGTCACGACGTTGTAAAACGACGGCCAGTGAATTGACGCGTATTGGGATGGAAC
TTGGTCTCTAAGCTCATTGATGAAATGGTCTTTGAGCTCTATTAGAGTTCAAAAATGGAACTTGATCATC
ATGCATTTTTTGTTTATCACCAGTAATCATATATTTTTTCAATGGAGAACCTCTTTTAATAATTGGATTA
CAATCACCATCAGTTTTAATTGGTTGAGAAACACCTGGAGAAGTCAACAATTCAACTGGAGAACCCAATT
TAGTCCAAAAAGATTCAGATTGAATAGCACCACCATCCATCAAATACAATTTACAATACCAAGCCCAATT
AACCATTAGAGACCAAGTTCCATCCCAATGGCGCGCCGAGCTTGGCTCGAGCATGGTCATAGCTGTTTCC
TGTGTGAAATTGTTATCCGCTCACAATTCCACACAACATACGAGCCGGAAGCATAAAGTGTAAAGCCTGG
GGTGCCTAATGAGTGAGCTAACTCACATTAATTGCGTTGCGCTCACTGCCCGCTTTCCAGTCGGGAAACC
TGTCGTGCCAGCTGCATTAATGAATCGGCCAACGCGCGGGGAGAGGCGGTTTGCGTATTGGGCGCTCTTC
CGCTTCCTCGCTCACTGACTCGCTGCGCTCGGTCGTTCGGCTGCGGCGAGCGGTATCAGCTCACTCAAAG
GCGGTAATACGGTTATCCACAGAATCAGGGGATAACGCAGGAAAGAACATGTGAGCAAAAGGCCAGCAAA
AGGCCAGGAACCGTAAAAAGGCCGCGTTGCTGGCGTTTTTCCATAGGCTCCGCCCCCCTGACGAGCATCA
CAAAAATCGACGCTCAAGTCAGAGGTGGCGAAACCCGACAGGACTATAAAGATACCAGGCGTTTCCCCCT
GGAAGCTCCCTCGTGCGCTCTCCTGTTCCGACCCTGCCGCTTACCGGATACCTGTCCGCCTTTCTCCCTT
CGGGAAGCGTGGCGCTTTCTCATAGCTCACGCTGTAGGTATCTCAGTTCGGTGTAGGTCGTTCGCTCCAA
GCTGGGCTGTGTGCACGAACCCCCCGTTCAGCCCGACCGCTGCGCCTTATCCGGTAACTATCGTCTTGAG
TCCAACCCGGTAAGACACGACTTATCGCCACTGGCAGCAGCCACTGGTAACAGGATTAGCAGAGCGAGGT
ATGTAGGCGGTGCTACAGAGTTCTTGAAGTGGTGGCCTAACTACGGCTACACTAGAAGAACAGTATTTGG
TATCTGCGCTCTGCTGAAGCCAGTTACCTTCGGAAAAAGAGTTGGTAGCTCTTGATCCGGCAAACAAACC
ACCGCTGGTAGCGGTGGTTTTTTTGTTTGCAAGCAGCAGATTACGCGCAGAAAAAAAGGATCTCAAGAAG
ATCCTTTGATCTTTTCTACGGGGTCTGACGCTCAGTGGAACGAAAACTCACGTTAAGGGATTTTGGTCAT
GAGATTATCAAAAAGGATCTTCACCTAGATCCTTTTAAATTAAAAATGAAGTTTTAAATCAATCTAAAGT
ATATATGAGTAAACTTGGTCTGACAGTTAGAAAAACTCATCGAGCATCAAATGAAACTGCAATTTATTCA
TATCAGGATTATCAATACCATATTTTTGAAAAAGCCGTTTCTGTAATGAAGGAGAAAACTCACCGAGGCA
GTTCCATAGGATGGCAAGATCCTGGTATCGGTCTGCGATTCCGACTCGTCCAACATCAATACAACCTATT
AATTTCCCCTCGTCAAAAATAAGGTTATCAAGTGAGAAATCACCATGAGTGACGACTGAATCCGGTGAGA
ATGGCAAAAGTTTATGCATTTCTTTCCAGACTTGTTCAACAGGCCAGCCATTACGCTCGTCATCAAAATC
ACTCGCATCAACCAAACCGTTATTCATTCGTGATTGCGCCTGAGCGAGACGAAATACGCGATCGCTGTTA
AAAGGACAATTACAAACAGGAATCGAATGCAACCGGCGCAGGAACACTGCCAGCGCATCAACAATATTTT
CACCTGAATCAGGATATTCTTCTAATACCTGGAATGCTGTTTTCCCAGGGATCGCAGTGGTGAGTAACCA
TGCATCATCAGGAGTACGGATAAAATGCTTGATGGTCGGAAGAGGCATAAATTCCGTCAGCCAGTTTAGT
CTGACCATCTCATCTGTAACATCATTGGCAACGCTACCTTTGCCATGTTTCAGAAACAACTCTGGCGCAT
CGGGCTTCCCATACAATCGATAGATTGTCGCACCTGATTGCCCGACATTATCGCGAGCCCATTTATACCC
ATATAAATCAGCATCCATGTTGGAATTTAATCGCGGCCTAGAGCAAGACGTTTCCCGTTGAATATGGCTC
ATACTCTTCCTTTTTCAATATTATTGAAGCATTTATCAGGGTTATTGTCTCATGAGCGGATACATATTTG
AATGTATTTAGAAAAATAAACAAATAGGGGTTCCGCGCACATTTCCCCGAAAAGTGCCACCTGACGTCTA
AGAAACCATTATTATCATGACATTAACCTATAAAAATAGGCGTATCACGAGGCCCTTTCGTC
Features (pLannotate 1.2.2; 10 found; start..end, strand, type, name):
    137..236     +  misc_feature   bom (fragment): basis of mobility region from pBR322
    242..399     -  CDS            lacZα (fragment): LacZα fragment of β-galactosidase; lacZ fragment
    780..796     -  protein_bind   lac operator: The lac repressor binds to the lac operator to inhibit transcription in E. coli. This inhibition can be relieved by adding lactose or isopropyl-β-D-thiogalactopyranoside (IPTG). lac repressor encoded by lacI
    804..834     -  promoter       lac promoter: promoter for the E. coli lac operon
    849..870     -  protein_bind   CAP binding site: CAP binding activates transcription in the presence of cAMP. E. coli catabolite activator protein
    883..975     -  CDS            lacI (fragment): lac repressor; lacI; The lac repressor binds to the lac operator to inhibit transcription in E. coli. This inhibition can be relieved by adding lactose or isopropyl-β-D-thiogalactopyranoside (IPTG).
   1158..1746    -  rep_origin     ori: high-copy-number ColE1/pMB1/pBR322/pUC origin of replication
   1917..2732    -  CDS            KanR: aminoglycoside phosphotransferase; aph(3')-Ia; confers resistance to kanamycin in bacteria or G418 (Geneticin®) in eukaryotes
   2733..2837    -  promoter       AmpR promoter: bla
   2932..35      +  CDS            rop (fragment) (across the origin): Rop protein, which maintains plasmids at low copy number; rop
