[The description below was written by a language model from this plasmid's Addgene catalogue record and pLannotate feature annotations shown in this document.]
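Description:
pUC57-Kan_BR32_00101931 is a small, high-copy E. coli cloning plasmid that serves as a Level 0 module in a Golden Gate assembly system. It is built on the pUC57-Kan backbone and replicates from a ColE1/pUC-type origin, with selection by kanamycin through an aph(3')-Ia aminoglycoside phosphotransferase gene that, according to the annotation, sits downstream of the AmpR (bla) promoter. The remaining annotated elements are ordinary backbone remnants: partial bom, rop and lacI sequences, plus the lac promoter, operator and CAP binding site that drive the lacZα fragment used for blue/white screening, which is listed as the selectable marker.

The insert, BR32_00101931, is a sequence from the fungus Magnaporthe oryzae; the species appears in the record's mutation field. The associated publication describes a clone resource of M. oryzae effectors that share sequence and structural similarity across host-specific lineages, so this is presumably one of those effector candidates. It was placed at the EcoRV site of the polylinker and is flanked by the M13 forward and reverse sequencing primer sites. The feature table does not annotate the insert itself. It most likely occupies the unannotated gap between the lacZα fragment and the lac operator, and comparing the full sequence length with the stated backbone size suggests an insert of roughly 300 bp.

No eukaryotic promoter, tag or terminator is present. As a Level 0 part, the plasmid is meant as a storage and donor clone from which the effector sequence can be released by type IIS restriction and assembled with other modules into expression constructs. The record does not state the specific type IIS enzyme or the overhangs.
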