Addgene plasmid #121245: pUC57-Kan_BR32_00101931
Purpose: Level 0 Golden-Gate compatible vector
Depositing lab: Sophien Kamoun. Depositing organization: Sainsbury Laboratory, Norwich. Publication: A Clone Resource of Magnaporthe oryzae Effectors That Share Sequence and Structural Similarities Across Host-Specific Lineages. Petit-Houdenot Y, Langner T, Harant A, Win J, Kamoun S. Mol Plant Microbe Interact. 2020 Aug;33(8):1032-1035. doi: 10.1094/MPMI-03-20-0052-A. Epub 2020 Jun 22. PubMed 32460610.
Backbone
  Vector backbone: pUC57-Kan
  Backbone size w/o insert (bp): 2626
  Vector type: Golden Gate
  Selectable markers: lacZ
Growth in bacteria
  Bacterial resistance: Kanamycin, 50 μg/mL
  Growth temperature: 37°C
  Growth strain: DH5alpha
  Copy number: High Copy
Gene/Insert
  Gene/Insert name: BR32_00101931
  Mutation: Magnaporthe oryzae
  Cloning method: Restriction Enzyme; 5′ cloning site EcoRV (unknown if destroyed); 3′ cloning site EcoRV (unknown if destroyed)
  Sequencing primers: 5′ M13Fw; 3′ M13Rv
Terms and licenses: Academic/Nonprofit Terms; Industry Terms: Not Available to Industry
How to cite: pUC57-Kan_BR32_00101931 was a gift from Sophien Kamoun (Addgene plasmid # 121245 ; http://n2t.net/addgene:121245 ; RRID:Addgene_121245)
