>Addgene plasmid #121245 | pUC57-Kan_BR32_00101931 | depositor partial sequence | sequence record 230742 | BR32_00101931
TTGGTCTCTAATGGTTAATTGGGCTTGGTATTGTAAATTGTATTTGATGGATGGTGGTGCTATTCAATCT
GAATCTTTTTGGACTAAATTGGGTTCTCCAGTTGAATTGTTGACTTCTCCAGGTGTTTCTCAACCAATTA
AAACTGATGGTGATTGTAATCCAATTATTAAAAGAGGTTCTCCATTGAAAAAATATATGATTACTGGTGA
TAAACAAAAAATGCATGATGATCAAGTTCCATTTTTGAACTCTAATAGAGCTCAAAGACCATTTCATCAA
TGAGCTTAGAGACCAA
