>Addgene plasmid #121245 | pUC57-Kan_BR32_00101931 | depositor partial sequence | sequence record 230743 | empty_vector
TCGCGCGTTTCGGTGATGACGGTGAAAACCTCTGACACATGCAGCTCCCGGAGACGGTCACAGCTTGTCT
GTAAGCGGATGCCGGGAGCAGACAAGCCCGTCAGGGCGCGTCAGCGGGTGTTGGCGGGTGTCGGGGCTGG
CTTAACTATGCGGCATCAGAGCAGATTGTACTGAGAGTGCACCATATGCGGTGTGAAATACCGCACAGAT
GCGTAAGGAGAAAATACCGCATCAGGCGCCATTCGCCATTCAGGCTGCGCAACTGTTGGGAAGGGCGATC
GGTGCGGGCCTCTTCGCTATTACGCCAGCTGGCGAAAGGGGGATGTGCTGCAAGGCGATTAAGTTGGGTA
ACGCCAGGGTTTTCCCAGTCACGACGTTGTAAAACGACGGCCAGTGAATTGACGCGTATTGGGATATCCC
AATGGCGCGCCGAGCTTGGCTCGAGCATGGTCATAGCTGTTTCCTGTGTGAAATTGTTATCCGCTCACAA
TTCCACACAACATACGAGCCGGAAGCATAAAGTGTAAAGCCTGGGGTGCCTAATGAGTGAGCTAACTCAC
ATTAATTGCGTTGCGCTCACTGCCCGCTTTCCAGTCGGGAAACCTGTCGTGCCAGCTGCATTAATGAATC
GGCCAACGCGCGGGGAGAGGCGGTTTGCGTATTGGGCGCTCTTCCGCTTCCTCGCTCACTGACTCGCTGC
GCTCGGTCGTTCGGCTGCGGCGAGCGGTATCAGCTCACTCAAAGGCGGTAATACGGTTATCCACAGAATC
AGGGGATAACGCAGGAAAGAACATGTGAGCAAAAGGCCAGCAAAAGGCCAGGAACCGTAAAAAGGCCGCG
TTGCTGGCGTTTTTCCATAGGCTCCGCCCCCCTGACGAGCATCACAAAAATCGACGCTCAAGTCAGAGGT
GGCGAAACCCGACAGGACTATAAAGATACCAGGCGTTTCCCCCTGGAAGCTCCCTCGTGCGCTCTCCTGT
TCCGACCCTGCCGCTTACCGGATACCTGTCCGCCTTTCTCCCTTCGGGAAGCGTGGCGCTTTCTCATAGC
TCACGCTGTAGGTATCTCAGTTCGGTGTAGGTCGTTCGCTCCAAGCTGGGCTGTGTGCACGAACCCCCCG
TTCAGCCCGACCGCTGCGCCTTATCCGGTAACTATCGTCTTGAGTCCAACCCGGTAAGACACGACTTATC
GCCACTGGCAGCAGCCACTGGTAACAGGATTAGCAGAGCGAGGTATGTAGGCGGTGCTACAGAGTTCTTG
AAGTGGTGGCCTAACTACGGCTACACTAGAAGAACAGTATTTGGTATCTGCGCTCTGCTGAAGCCAGTTA
CCTTCGGAAAAAGAGTTGGTAGCTCTTGATCCGGCAAACAAACCACCGCTGGTAGCGGTGGTTTTTTTGT
TTGCAAGCAGCAGATTACGCGCAGAAAAAAAGGATCTCAAGAAGATCCTTTGATCTTTTCTACGGGGTCT
GACGCTCAGTGGAACGAAAACTCACGTTAAGGGATTTTGGTCATGAGATTATCAAAAAGGATCTTCACCT
AGATCCTTTTAAATTAAAAATGAAGTTTTAAATCAATCTAAAGTATATATGAGTAAACTTGGTCTGACAG
TTAGAAAAACTCATCGAGCATCAAATGAAACTGCAATTTATTCATATCAGGATTATCAATACCATATTTT
TGAAAAAGCCGTTTCTGTAATGAAGGAGAAAACTCACCGAGGCAGTTCCATAGGATGGCAAGATCCTGGT
ATCGGTCTGCGATTCCGACTCGTCCAACATCAATACAACCTATTAATTTCCCCTCGTCAAAAATAAGGTT
ATCAAGTGAGAAATCACCATGAGTGACGACTGAATCCGGTGAGAATGGCAAAAGTTTATGCATTTCTTTC
CAGACTTGTTCAACAGGCCAGCCATTACGCTCGTCATCAAAATCACTCGCATCAACCAAACCGTTATTCA
TTCGTGATTGCGCCTGAGCGAGACGAAATACGCGATCGCTGTTAAAAGGACAATTACAAACAGGAATCGA
ATGCAACCGGCGCAGGAACACTGCCAGCGCATCAACAATATTTTCACCTGAATCAGGATATTCTTCTAAT
ACCTGGAATGCTGTTTTCCCAGGGATCGCAGTGGTGAGTAACCATGCATCATCAGGAGTACGGATAAAAT
GCTTGATGGTCGGAAGAGGCATAAATTCCGTCAGCCAGTTTAGTCTGACCATCTCATCTGTAACATCATT
GGCAACGCTACCTTTGCCATGTTTCAGAAACAACTCTGGCGCATCGGGCTTCCCATACAATCGATAGATT
GTCGCACCTGATTGCCCGACATTATCGCGAGCCCATTTATACCCATATAAATCAGCATCCATGTTGGAAT
TTAATCGCGGCCTAGAGCAAGACGTTTCCCGTTGAATATGGCTCATACTCTTCCTTTTTCAATATTATTG
AAGCATTTATCAGGGTTATTGTCTCATGAGCGGATACATATTTGAATGTATTTAGAAAAATAAACAAATA
GGGGTTCCGCGCACATTTCCCCGAAAAGTGCCACCTGACGTCTAAGAAACCATTATTATCATGACATTAA
CCTATAAAAATAGGCGTATCACGAGGCCCTTTCGTC
