>Addgene plasmid #121245 | pUC57-Kan_BR32_00101931 | addgene partial sequence | sequence record 237866 | M13-F20 5'-TGTAAAACGACGGCCAGT-3'
TTGGTCTCTAAGCTCATTGATGAAATGGTCTTTGAGCTCTATTAGAGTTCAAAAATGGAACTTGATCATC
ATGCATTTTTTGTTTATCACCAGTAATCATATATTTTTTCAATGGAGAACCTCTTTTAATAATTGGATTA
CAATCACCATCAGTTTTAATTGGTTGAGAAACACCTGGAGAAGTCAACAATTCAACTGGAGAACCCAATT
TAGTCCAAAAAGATTCAGATTGAATAGCACCACCATCCATCAAATACAATTTACAATACCAAGCCCAATT
AACCATTAGAGACCAAGTTCCATCCCAATGGCGCGCCGAGCTTGGCTCGAGCATGGTCATAGCTGTTTCC
TGTGTGAAATTGTTATCCGCTCACAATTCCACACAACATACGAGCCGGAAGCATAAAGTGTAAAGCCTGG
GGTGCCTAATGAGTGAGCTAACTCACATTAATTGCGTTGCGCTCACTGCCCGCTTTCCAGTCGGGAAACC
TGTCGTGCCAGCTGCATTAATGAATCGGCCAACGCGCGGGGAGAGGCGGTTTGCGTATTGGGCGCTCTTC
CGCTTCCTCGCTCACTGACTCGCTGCGCTCGGTCGTTCGGCTGCGGCGAGCGGTATCAGCTCACTCAAAG
GCGGTAATACGGTTATCCACAGAATCAGGGGATAACGCAGGAAAGAACATGTGAGCAAAAGGCCAGCAAA
AGGCCAGGAACCGTAAAAAGGCCGCGTTGCTGGCGTTTTTCCATAGGCTCCGCCCCCCTGACGAGCATCA
CAAAAATCGACGCTCAAGTCAGAGGTGGCGAAACCCGACAGGACTATAAAGATACCAGGCGTTTCCCCCT
GGAAGCTCCCTCGTGCGCTCTCCTGTTCCGACCCTGCCGCTTACCGGATACCTGTCCGCCTTTCTCCCTT
CGGGAAGCGTGGCGCTTTCTC
